>Addgene plasmid #204112 | pBP-C_NanoLuc | addgene full sequence | sequence record 413909 | Addgene NGS Result
GAAGATCCTTTGATCTTTTCTACGGGGTCTGACGCTCAGTGGAACGAAAACTCACGTTAAGGGATTTTGG
TCATGAGATTATCAAAAAGGATCTTCACCTAGATCCTTTTAAATTAAAAATGAAGTTTTAAATCAATCTA
AAGTATATATGAGTAAACTTGGTCTGACAGCTCGAGGCTTGGATTCTCACCAATAAAAAACGCCCGGCGG
CAACCGAGCGTTCTGAACAAATCCAGATGGAGTTCTGAGGTCATTACTGGATCTATCAACAGGAGTCCAA
GCGAGCTCGATATCAAATTACGCCCCGCCCTGCCACTCATCGCAGTACTGTTGTAATTCATTAAGCATTC
TGCCGACATGGAAGCCATCACAAACGGCATGATGAACCTGAATCGCCAGCGGCATCAGCACCTTGTCGCC
TTGCGTATAATATTTGCCCATGGTGAAAACGGGGGCGAAGAAGTTGTCCATATTGGCCACGTTTAAATCA
AAACTGGTGAAACTCACCCAGGGATTGGCTGACACGAAAAACATATTCTCAATAAACCCTTTAGGGAAAT
AGGCCAGGTTTTCACCGTAACACGCCACATCTTGCGAATATATGTGTAGAAACTGCCGGAAATCGTCGTG
GTATTCACTCCAGAGCGATGAAAACGTTTCAGTTTGCTCATGGAAAACGGTGTAACAAGGGTGAACACTA
TCCCATATCACCAGCTCACCGTCTTTCATTGCCATACGAAATTCCGGATGAGCATTCATCAGGCGGGCAA
GAATGTGAATAAAGGCCGGATAAAACTTGTGCTTATTTTTCTTTACGGTCTTTAAAAAGGCCGTAATATC
CAGCTGAACGGTCTGGTTATAGGTACATTGAGCAACTGACTGAAATGCCTCAAAATGTTCTTTACGATGC
CATTGGGATATATCAACGGTGGTATATCCAGTGATTTTTTTCTCCATTTTAGCTTCCTTAGCTCCTGAAA
ATCTCGATAACTCAAAAAATACGCCCGGTAGTGATCTTATTTCATTATGGTGAAAGTTGGAACCTCTTAC
GTGCCCGATCAACTCGAGTGCCACCTGACGTCTAAGAAACCATTATTATCATGACATTAACCTATAAAAA
TAGGCGTATCACGAGGCAGAATTTCAGATAAAAAAAATCCTTAGCTTTCGCTAAGGATGATTTCTGGAAT
TCGCGGCCGCTTCTAGAGGTCTCACATATGGTTTTTACTCTGGAAGATTTTGTTGGCGATTGGCGTCAGA
CCGCGGGTTATAATTTGGATCAAGTCCTGGAACAGGGTGGCGTAAGCTCTCTGTTCCAGAACCTGGGTGT
GAGCGTGACGCCGATTCAGCGCATCGTTCTGTCCGGCGAGAACGGTCTGAAAATTGATATTCATGTGATC
ATCCCGTACGAAGGCCTGAGCGGTGACCAAATGGGTCAAATCGAGAAAATCTTTAAAGTCGTCTACCCAG
TTGACGATCACCACTTCAAGGTTATCTTGCATTACGGTACGCTGGTGATTGATGGTGTGACCCCGAATAT
GATTGACTATTTCGGCCGTCCGTATGAAGGCATTGCCGTTTTTGACGGTAAAAAGATCACCGTCACCGGT
ACCCTGTGGAATGGCAATAAGATTATTGACGAGCGTCTGATTAACCCGGACGGCAGCCTGCTGTTCCGCG
TGACCATCAACGGTGTCACGGGTTGGCGTCTGTGCGAGCGCATCCTGGCATAATCGAAGAGACCCATGCC
GTCTCATTAGCTGCAGTCCGGCAAAAAAGGGCAAGGTGTCACCACCCTGCCCTTTTTCTTTAAAACCGAA
AAGATTACTTCGCGTTATGCAGGCTTCCTCGCTCACTGACTCGCTGCGCTCGGTCGTTCGGCTGCGGCGA
GCGGTATCAGCTCACTCAAAGGCGGTAATACGGTTATCCACAGAATCAGGGGATAACGCAGGAAAGAACA
TGTGAGCAAAAGGCCAGCAAAAGGCCAGGAACCGTAAAAAGGCCGCGTTGCTGGCGTTTTTCCACAGGCT
CCGCCCCCCTGACGAGCATCACAAAAATCGACGCTCAAGTCAGAGGTGGCGAAACCCGACAGGACTATAA
AGATACCAGGCGTTTCCCCCTGGAAGCTCCCTCGTGCGCTCTCCTGTTCCGACCCTGCCGCTTACCGGAT
ACCTGTCCGCCTTTCTCCCTTCGGGAAGCGTGGCGCTTTCTCATAGCTCACGCTGTAGGTATCTCAGTTC
GGTGTAGGTCGTTCGCTCCAAGCTGGGCTGTGTGCACGAACCCCCCGTTCAGCCCGACCGCTGCGCCTTA
TCCGGTAACTATCGTCTTGAGTCCAACCCGGTAAGACACGACTTATCGCCACTGGCAGCAGCCACTGGTA
ACAGGATTAGCAGAGCGAGGTATGTAGGCGGTGCTACAGAGTTCTTGAAGTGGTGGCCTAACTACGGCTA
CACTAGAAGAACAGTATTTGGTATCTGCGCTCTGCTGAAGCCAGTTACCTTCGGAAAAAGAGTTGGTAGC
TCTTGATCCGGCAAACAAACCACCGCTGGTAGCGGTGGTTTTTTTGTTTGCAAGCAGCAGATTACGCGCA
GAAAAAAAGGATCTCAA
Features (pLannotate 1.2.2; 8 found; start..end, strand, type, name):
    183..277     -  terminator     lambda t0 terminator: transcription terminator from phage lambda
    301..957     -  CDS            cat: CAT_ECOLX - Experimental evidence at protein level: Swiss-Prot protein existence level 1. This enzyme is an effector of chloramphenicol resistance in bacteria. From Escherichia coli. This protein is used as a marker in many commonly used cloning vectors, such as pACYC184.
    958..1055    -  promoter       cat promoter: promoter of the E. coli cat gene encoding chloramphenicol acetyltransferase
   1141..1184    -  terminator     bacterial terminator: putative bacterial transcription terminator
   1187..1208    +  misc_feature   BioBrick prefix: BioBrick prefix for parts that do not start with "ATG"
   1212..1730    +  CDS            LUCI_OPLGR (fragment): Experimental evidence at protein level: Swiss-Prot protein existence level 1. Catalytic subunit of oplophorus-luciferin 2-monooxygenase. Oxidoreductase that converts coelenterazine (the oplophorus luciferin) to coelenteramide under emission of blue light with a maximum at 454 nm. Is also active with bisdeoxycoelenterazine. From Oplophorus gracilirostris (Luminous shrimp).
   1767..1824    +  terminator     his operon terminator: This putative transcriptin terminator from the E. coli his operon has a 2-bp deletion introduced during synthesis. Its efficiency has not been determined.
   2019..2607    -  rep_origin     ori: high-copy-number ColE1/pMB1/pBR322/pUC origin of replication
