[The description below was written by a language model from this plasmid's Addgene catalogue record and pLannotate feature annotations shown in this document.]
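Description:
pBP-C_NanoLuc is a small (about 2.6 kb) bacterial parts plasmid built on the iGEM pSB1C3 backbone, catalogued as a "Type 0 CDS part", meaning it stores a coding sequence as a basic building block for hierarchical assembly rather than as a complete expression unit. It replicates in E. coli from a high-copy ColE1/pUC-type origin and is selected with chloramphenicol through a cat (chloramphenicol acetyltransferase) gene driven by its native cat promoter and followed by the phage lambda t0 terminator.

The payload is the synthetic NanoLuc luciferase coding sequence, recorded as unmutated and inserted by Gibson cloning. The annotation identifies it by homology as a fragment of the catalytic subunit of the Oplophorus gracilirostris (luminous shrimp) luciferase, the enzyme from which NanoLuc was engineered, which oxidises a coelenterazine-type substrate with emission of blue light. The CDS sits immediately after a BioBrick prefix and is bracketed by backbone transcription terminators (a putative bacterial terminator upstream and the his operon terminator downstream), which insulate the cloning site from read-through. No promoter or ribosome binding site is annotated upstream of the luciferase, consistent with its role as a promoterless part. Although the vector type is listed as bacterial expression, expression would presumably require joining the CDS to regulatory parts in a later assembly step. The record does not specify the assembly standard, the flanking restriction sites or overhangs, or the intended downstream host. The part would typically serve as a source of a bioluminescent reporter for constructing reporter cassettes.
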