Addgene plasmid #204112: pBP-C_NanoLuc
Purpose: Type 0 CDS part
Depositing lab: Mikhail Shapiro. Depositing organization: California Institute of Technology.
Backbone
  Vector backbone: pSB1C3
  Backbone manufacturer: iGEM
  Vector type: Bacterial Expression
Growth in bacteria
  Bacterial resistance: Chloramphenicol, 25 μg/mL
  Growth temperature: 37°C
  Growth strain: NEB Stable
  Copy number: High Copy
Gene/Insert
  Gene/Insert name: NanoLuc luciferase
  Species: Synthetic
  Mutation: None
  Cloning method: Gibson Cloning
Terms and licenses: Academic/Nonprofit Terms; Industry Terms: Not Available to Industry
How to cite: pBP-C_NanoLuc was a gift from Mikhail Shapiro (Addgene plasmid # 204112 ; http://n2t.net/addgene:204112 ; RRID:Addgene_204112)
